Addgene plasmid #74041: pTE4396
Purpose: Expresses human codon-optimized AsCpf1 and As crRNA.
Depositing lab: Ervin Welker. Depositing organization: HUN-REN Biological Research Centre Szeged (HUN-REN Szegedi Biológiai Kutatóközpont). Publication: Cpf1 nucleases demonstrate robust activity to induce DNA modification by exploiting homology directed repair pathways in mammalian cells. Toth E, Weinhardt N, Bencsura P, Huszar K, Kulcsar PI, Talas A, Fodor E, Welker E. Biol Direct. 2016 Sep 14;11:46. doi: 10.1186/s13062-016-0147-0. PubMed 27630115.
Backbone
  Vector backbone: pcDNA3.1
  Backbone size w/o insert (bp): 4642
  Total vector size (bp): 9677
  Vector type: Mammalian Expression, CRISPR
  Selectable markers: Neomycin (select with G418)
Growth in bacteria
  Bacterial resistance: Ampicillin, 100 μg/mL
  Growth temperature: 37°C
  Growth strain: NEB Stable
  Copy number: High Copy
Gene/Insert 1
  Gene/Insert name: As crRNA (alt name: Acidaminococcus sp. CRISPR RNA)
  Insert size (bp): 47
  Promoter: human U6
  Cloning method: Unknown
  Sequencing primers: 5′ AAAACAGGAAGGCAAAATGC
Gene/Insert 2
  Gene/Insert name: AsCpf1 (alt names: AsCas12a; Acidaminococcus sp. Cpf1 nuclease)
  Insert size (bp): 3921
  Promoter: CMV
  Tag / fusion protein: NLS (C terminal on insert); 3xHA (C terminal on insert)
  Cloning method: Unknown
  Sequencing primers: 5′ CGCAAATGGGCGGTAGGCGTG
Terms and licenses: Academic/Nonprofit Terms; Industry Terms: Not Available to Industry
How to cite: pTE4396 was a gift from Ervin Welker (Addgene plasmid # 74041 ; http://n2t.net/addgene:74041 ; RRID:Addgene_74041)
