[The description below was written by a language model from this plasmid's Addgene catalogue record and pLannotate feature annotations shown in this document.]
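Description:
pTE4396 is a mammalian expression and CRISPR plasmid of about 9.7 kb built on the pcDNA3.1 backbone. It supplies both components of the Acidaminococcus sp. Cpf1 (Cas12a) system from one vector. In bacteria it replicates from a high-copy ColE1/pUC-type origin and is selected with ampicillin through the β-lactamase gene and its own promoter. An f1 phage origin and short lac promoter/operator remnants are carried over from the backbone. For selection in mammalian cells, an SV40 enhancer/early promoter drives the neomycin phosphotransferase gene, which confers G418 resistance, and an SV40 polyadenylation signal follows it.

The nuclease cassette uses the CMV immediate-early enhancer and promoter to express a human codon-optimized AsCpf1 open reading frame. This is fused at its C terminus to a bipartite nucleoplasmin nuclear localization signal and a 3xHA epitope tag, and the transcript ends at the bovine growth hormone poly(A) signal. The NLS directs the bacterial nuclease into the nucleus, and the HA tags allow it to be detected by immunological methods. A T7 promoter sits between the CMV promoter and the coding sequence. A human U6 RNA polymerase III promoter lies upstream of the CMV enhancer on the opposite strand, so the two cassettes are transcribed divergently. According to the catalogue it drives the short (47 bp) As crRNA, although the feature table does not annotate the crRNA as a separate element and the record does not state a spacer or target sequence. The plasmid is intended for Cpf1-mediated genome modification in mammalian cells, and the associated publication used such nucleases to induce DNA modification through homology-directed repair pathways.
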