Features (pLannotate 1.2.2; 23 found; start..end, strand, type, name):
     28..80      -  misc_feature   bom (fragment): basis of mobility region from pBR322
    221..461     -  promoter       U6 promoter: RNA polymerase III promoter for human U6 snRNA
    524..827     +  enhancer       CMV enhancer: human cytomegalovirus immediate early enhancer
    828..1031    +  promoter       CMV promoter: human cytomegalovirus (CMV) immediate early promoter
   1027..1060    +  LTR            5' LTR (truncated) (fragment): truncated 5' long terminal repeat (LTR) from HIV-1
   1076..1094    +  promoter       T7 promoter: promoter for bacteriophage T7 RNA polymerase
   1142..5062    +  CDS            AsCpf1: CRISPR-associated protein from Acidaminococcus sp. BV3L6 (Zetsche et al., 2015)
   5063..5110    +  CDS            nucleoplasmin NLS: bipartite nuclear localization signal from nucleoplasmin
   5117..5197    +  CDS            3xHA: three tandem HA epitope tags
   5277..5501    +  polyA_signal   bGH poly(A) signal: bovine growth hormone polyadenylation signal
   5505..5526    +  promoter       SV40 promoter (fragment): SV40 enhancer and early promoter
   5547..5975    +  rep_origin     f1 ori (sequence partly withheld): f1 bacteriophage origin of replication; arrow indicates direction of (+) strand synthesis
   5989..6318    +  promoter       SV40 promoter: SV40 enhancer and early promoter
   6385..7176    +  CDS            neo: KKA2_KLEPN - Also known as kan, nptII. Experimental evidence at protein level: Swiss-Prot protein existence level 1. Resistance to kanamycin, neomycin, paromomycin, ribostamycin, butirosin and gentamicin B. From Klebsiella pneumoniae.
   7200..7358    +  CDS            ble (fragment): BLE_KLEPN - Experimental evidence at protein level: Swiss-Prot protein existence level 1. Binding protein with a strong affinity to the bleomycin family of antibiotics. Binds to CL990; an antimitotic-antibiotic compound. From Klebsiella pneumoniae.
   7353..7474    +  polyA_signal   SV40 poly(A) signal: SV40 polyadenylation signal
   7547..7563    -  protein_bind   lac operator: The lac repressor binds to the lac operator to inhibit transcription in E. coli. This inhibition can be relieved by adding lactose or isopropyl-β-D-thiogalactopyranoside (IPTG). lac repressor encoded by lacI
   7571..7601    -  promoter       lac promoter: promoter for the E. coli lac operon
   7616..7637    -  protein_bind   CAP binding site: CAP binding activates transcription in the presence of cAMP. E. coli catabolite activator protein
   7650..7742    -  CDS            lacI (fragment): lac repressor; lacI; The lac repressor binds to the lac operator to inhibit transcription in E. coli. This inhibition can be relieved by adding lactose or isopropyl-β-D-thiogalactopyranoside (IPTG).
   7925..8513    -  rep_origin     ori: high-copy-number ColE1/pMB1/pBR322/pUC origin of replication
   8684..9544    -  CDS            AmpR: β-lactamase; bla; confers resistance to ampicillin, carbenicillin, and related antibiotics
   9545..9649    -  promoter       AmpR promoter: bla
>Addgene plasmid #74041 | pTE4396 | addgene full sequence | sequence record 210677 | Addgene NGS Result
GACGGATCGGGAGATCTCCCGATCCCCTATGGTGCACTCTCAGTACAATCTGCTCTGATGCCGCATAGTT
AAGCCAGTATCTGCTCCCTGCTTGTGTGTTGGAGGTCGCTGAGTAGTGCGCGAGCAAAATTTAAGCTACA
ACAAGGCAAGGCTTGACCGACAATTAAAAAAGGAGACGGGATCCCGTCTCCATCTACAAGAGTAGAAATT
ACGGTGTTTCGTCCTTTCCACAAGATATATAAAGCCAAGAAATCGAAATACTTTCAAGTTACGGTAAGCA
TATGATAGTCCATTTTAAAACATAATTTTAAAACTGCAAACTACCCAAGAAATTATTACTTTCTACGTCA
CGTATTTTGTACTAATATCTTTGTGTTTACAGTCAAATTAATTCCAATTATCTCTCTAACAGCCTTGTAT
CGTATATGCAAATATGAAGGAATCATGGGAAATAGGCCCTCACTAGTTATTAATAGTAATCAATTACGGG
GTCATTAGTTCATAGCCCATATATGGAGTTCCGCGTTACATAACTTACGGTAAATGGCCCGCCTGGCTGA
CCGCCCAACGACCCCCGCCCATTGACGTCAATAATGACGTATGTTCCCATAGTAACGCCAATAGGGACTT
TCCATTGACGTCAATGGGTGGAGTATTTACGGTAAACTGCCCACTTGGCAGTACATCAAGTGTATCATAT
GCCAAGTACGCCCCCTATTGACGTCAATGACGGTAAATGGCCCGCCTGGCATTATGCCCAGTACATGACC
TTATGGGACTTTCCTACTTGGCAGTACATCTACGTATTAGTCATCGCTATTACCATGGTGATGCGGTTTT
GGCAGTACATCAATGGGCGTGGATAGCGGTTTGACTCACGGGGATTTCCAAGTCTCCACCCCATTGACGT
CAATGGGAGTTTGTTTTGGCACCAAAATCAACGGGACTTTCCAAAATGTCGTAACAACTCCGCCCCATTG
ACGCAAATGGGCGGTAGGCGTGTACGGTGGGAGGTCTATATAAGCAGAGCTCTCTGGCTAACTAGAGAAC
CCACTGCTTACTGGCTTATCGAAATTAATACGACTCACTATAGGGAGACCCAAGCTGGCTAGCGTTTAAA
CTTAAGCTTGGTACCGCCACCATGACACAGTTCGAGGGCTTTACCAACCTGTATCAGGTGAGCAAGACAC
TGCGGTTTGAGCTGATCCCACAGGGCAAGACCCTGAAGCACATCCAGGAGCAGGGCTTCATCGAGGAGGA
CAAGGCCCGCAATGATCACTACAAGGAGCTGAAGCCCATCATCGATCGGATCTACAAGACCTATGCCGAC
CAGTGCCTGCAGCTGGTGCAGCTGGATTGGGAGAACCTGAGCGCCGCCATCGACTCCTATAGAAAGGAGA
AAACCGAGGAGACAAGGAACGCCCTGATCGAGGAGCAGGCCACATATCGCAATGCCATCCACGACTACTT
CATCGGCCGGACAGACAACCTGACCGATGCCATCAATAAGAGACACGCCGAGATCTACAAGGGCCTGTTC
AAGGCCGAGCTGTTTAATGGCAAGGTGCTGAAGCAGCTGGGCACCGTGACCACAACCGAGCACGAGAACG
CCCTGCTGCGGAGCTTCGACAAGTTTACAACCTACTTCTCCGGCTTTTATGAGAACAGGAAGAACGTGTT
CAGCGCCGAGGATATCAGCACAGCCATCCCACACCGCATCGTGCAGGACAACTTCCCCAAGTTTAAGGAG
AATTGTCACATCTTCACACGCCTGATCACCGCCGTGCCCAGCCTGCGGGAGCACTTTGAGAACGTGAAGA
AGGCCATCGGCATCTTCGTGAGCACCTCCATCGAGGAGGTGTTTTCCTTCCCTTTTTATAACCAGCTGCT
GACACAGACCCAGATCGACCTGTATAACCAGCTGCTGGGAGGAATCTCTCGGGAGGCAGGCACCGAGAAG
ATCAAGGGCCTGAACGAGGTGCTGAATCTGGCCATCCAGAAGAATGATGAGACAGCCCACATCATCGCCT
CCCTGCCACACAGATTCATCCCCCTGTTTAAGCAGATCCTGTCCGATAGGAACACCCTGTCTTTCATCCT
GGAGGAGTTTAAGAGCGACGAGGAAGTGATCCAGTCCTTCTGCAAGTACAAGACACTGCTGAGAAACGAG
AACGTGCTGGAGACAGCCGAGGCCCTGTTTAACGAGCTGAACAGCATCGACCTGACACACATCTTCATCA
GCCACAAGAAGCTGGAGACAATCAGCAGCGCCCTGTGCGACCACTGGGATACACTGAGGAATGCCCTGTA
TGAGCGGAGAATCTCCGAGCTGACAGGCAAGATCACCAAGTCTGCCAAGGAGAAGGTGCAGCGCAGCCTG
AAGCACGAGGATATCAACCTGCAGGAGATCATCTCTGCCGCAGGCAAGGAGCTGAGCGAGGCCTTCAAGC
AGAAAACCAGCGAGATCCTGTCCCACGCACACGCCGCCCTGGATCAGCCACTGCCTACAACCCTGAAGAA
GCAGGAGGAGAAGGAGATCCTGAAGTCTCAGCTGGACAGCCTGCTGGGCCTGTACCACCTGCTGGACTGG
TTTGCCGTGGATGAGTCCAACGAGGTGGACCCCGAGTTCTCTGCCCGGCTGACCGGCATCAAGCTGGAGA
TGGAGCCTTCTCTGAGCTTCTACAACAAGGCCAGAAATTATGCCACCAAGAAGCCCTACTCCGTGGAGAA
GTTCAAGCTGAACTTTCAGATGCCTACACTGGCCTCTGGCTGGGACGTGAATAAGGAGAAGAACAATGGC
GCCATCCTGTTTGTGAAGAACGGCCTGTACTATCTGGGCATCATGCCAAAGCAGAAGGGCAGGTATAAGG
CCCTGAGCTTCGAGCCCACAGAGAAAACCAGCGAGGGCTTTGATAAGATGTACTATGACTACTTCCCTGA
TGCCGCCAAGATGATCCCAAAGTGCAGCACCCAGCTGAAGGCCGTGACAGCCCACTTTCAGACCCACACA
ACCCCCATCCTGCTGTCCAACAATTTCATCGAGCCTCTGGAGATCACAAAGGAGATCTACGACCTGAACA
ATCCTGAGAAGGAGCCAAAGAAGTTTCAGACAGCCTACGCCAAGAAAACCGGCGACCAGAAGGGCTACAG
AGAGGCCCTGTGCAAGTGGATCGACTTCACAAGGGATTTTCTGTCCAAGTATACCAAGACAACCTCTATC
GATCTGTCTAGCCTGCGGCCATCCTCTCAGTATAAGGACCTGGGCGAGTACTATGCCGAGCTGAATCCCC
TGCTGTACCACATCAGCTTCCAGAGAATCGCCGAGAAGGAGATCATGGATGCCGTGGAGACAGGCAAGCT
GTACCTGTTCCAGATCTATAACAAGGACTTTGCCAAGGGCCACCACGGCAAGCCTAATCTGCACACACTG
TATTGGACCGGCCTGTTTTCTCCAGAGAACCTGGCCAAGACAAGCATCAAGCTGAATGGCCAGGCCGAGC
TGTTCTACCGCCCTAAGTCCAGGATGAAGAGGATGGCACACCGGCTGGGAGAGAAGATGCTGAACAAGAA
GCTGAAGGATCAGAAAACCCCAATCCCCGACACCCTGTACCAGGAGCTGTACGACTATGTGAATCACAGA
CTGTCCCACGACCTGTCTGATGAGGCCAGGGCCCTGCTGCCCAACGTGATCACCAAGGAGGTGTCTCACG
AGATCATCAAGGATAGGCGCTTTACCAGCGACAAGTTCTTTTTCCACGTGCCTATCACACTGAACTATCA
GGCCGCCAATTCCCCATCTAAGTTCAACCAGAGGGTGAATGCCTACCTGAAGGAGCACCCCGAGACACCT
ATCATCGGCATCGATCGGGGCGAGAGAAACCTGATCTATATCACAGTGATCGACTCCACCGGCAAGATCC
TGGAGCAGCGGAGCCTGAACACCATCCAGCAGTTTGATTACCAGAAGAAGCTGGACAACAGGGAGAAGGA
GAGGGTGGCAGCAAGGCAGGCCTGGTCTGTGGTGGGCACAATCAAGGATCTGAAGCAGGGCTATCTGAGC
CAGGTCATCCACGAGATCGTGGACCTGATGATCCACTACCAGGCCGTGGTGGTGCTGGAGAACCTGAATT
TCGGCTTTAAGAGCAAGAGGACCGGCATCGCCGAGAAGGCCGTGTACCAGCAGTTCGAGAAGATGCTGAT
CGATAAGCTGAATTGCCTGGTGCTGAAGGACTATCCAGCAGAGAAAGTGGGAGGCGTGCTGAACCCATAC
CAGCTGACAGACCAGTTCACCTCCTTTGCCAAGATGGGCACCCAGTCTGGCTTCCTGTTTTACGTGCCTG
CCCCATATACATCTAAGATCGATCCCCTGACCGGCTTCGTGGACCCCTTCGTGTGGAAAACCATCAAGAA
TCACGAGAGCCGCAAGCACTTCCTGGAGGGCTTCGACTTTCTGCACTACGACGTGAAAACCGGCGACTTC
ATCCTGCACTTTAAGATGAACAGAAATCTGTCCTTCCAGAGGGGCCTGCCCGGCTTTATGCCTGCATGGG
ATATCGTGTTCGAGAAGAACGAGACACAGTTTGACGCCAAGGGCACCCCTTTCATCGCCGGCAAGAGAAT
CGTGCCAGTGATCGAGAATCACAGATTCACCGGCAGATACCGGGACCTGTATCCTGCCAACGAGCTGATC
GCCCTGCTGGAGGAGAAGGGCATCGTGTTCAGGGATGGCTCCAACATCCTGCCAAAGCTGCTGGAGAATG
ACGATTCTCACGCCATCGACACCATGGTGGCCCTGATCCGCAGCGTGCTGCAGATGCGGAACTCCAATGC
CGCCACAGGCGAGGACTATATCAACAGCCCCGTGCGCGATCTGAATGGCGTGTGCTTCGACTCCCGGTTT
CAGAACCCAGAGTGGCCCATGGACGCCGATGCCAATGGCGCCTACCACATCGCCCTGAAGGGCCAGCTGC
TGCTGAATCACCTGAAGGAGAGCAAGGATCTGAAGCTGCAGAACGGCATCTCCAATCAGGACTGGCTGGC
CTACATCCAGGAGCTGCGCAACAAAAGGCCGGCGGCCACGAAAAAGGCCGGCCAGGCAAAAAAGAAAAAG
GGATCCTACCCATACGATGTTCCAGATTACGCTTATCCCTACGACGTGCCTGATTATGCATACCCATATG
ATGTCCCCGACTATGCCTAAGAATTCTGCAGATATCCAGCACAGTGGCGGCCGCTCGAGTCTAGAGGGCC
CGTTTAAACCCGCTGATCAGCCTCGACTGTGCCTTCTAGTTGCCAGCCATCTGTTGTTTGCCCCTCCCCC
GTGCCTTCCTTGACCCTGGAAGGTGCCACTCCCACTGTCCTTTCCTAATAAAATGAGGAAATTGCATCGC
ATTGTCTGAGTAGGTGTCATTCTATTCTGGGGGGTGGGGTGGGGCAGGACAGCAAGGGGGAGGATTGGGA
AGACAATAGCAGGCATGCTGGGGATGCGGTGGGCTCTATGGCTTCTGAGGCGGAAAGAACCAGCTGGGGC
TCTAGGGGGTATCCCC
[124 nt withheld, positions 5547-5670]
C
[91 nt withheld, positions 5672-5762]
A
[49 nt withheld, positions 5764-5812]
CCTTTGACGTTGGAGTCCACGTTCTTT
[37 nt withheld, positions 5840-5876]
ACCCTATCTCGGTCTATTCTTTTGATTTATAAGGGATTTTGCCGATTTCGGCCTATTGGTTAAAAAATGA
GCTGATTTAACAAAAATTTAACGCGAATTAATTCTGTGGAATGTGTGTCAGTTAGGGTGTGGAAAGTCCC
CAGGCTCCCCAGCAGGCAGAAGTATGCAAAGCATGCATCTCAATTAGTCAGCAACCAGGTGTGGAAAGTC
CCCAGGCTCCCCAGCAGGCAGAAGTATGCAAAGCATGCATCTCAATTAGTCAGCAACCATAGTCCCGCCC
CTAACTCCGCCCATCCCGCCCCTAACTCCGCCCAGTTCCGCCCATTCTCCGCCCCATGGCTGACTAATTT
TTTTTATTTATGCAGAGGCCGAGGCCGCCTCTGCCTCTGAGCTATTCCAGAAGTAGTGAGGAGGCTTTTT
TGGAGGCCTAGGCTTTTGCAAAAAGCTCCCGGGAGCTTGTATATCCATTTTCGGATCTGATCAAGAGACA
GGATGAGGATCGTTTCGCATGATTGAACAAGATGGATTGCACGCAGGTTCTCCGGCCGCTTGGGTGGAGA
GGCTATTCGGCTATGACTGGGCACAACAGACAATCGGCTGCTCTGATGCCGCCGTGTTCCGGCTGTCAGC
GCAGGGGCGCCCGGTTCTTTTTGTCAAGACCGACCTGTCCGGTGCCCTGAATGAACTGCAGGACGAGGCA
GCGCGGCTATCGTGGCTGGCCACGACGGGCGTTCCTTGCGCAGCTGTGCTCGACGTTGTCACTGAAGCGG
GAAGGGACTGGCTGCTATTGGGCGAAGTGCCGGGGCAGGATCTCCTGTCATCTCACCTTGCTCCTGCCGA
GAAAGTATCCATCATGGCTGATGCAATGCGGCGGCTGCATACGCTTGATCCGGCTACCTGCCCATTCGAC
CACCAAGCGAAACATCGCATCGAGCGAGCACGTACTCGGATGGAAGCCGGTCTTGTCGATCAGGATGATC
TGGACGAAGAGCATCAGGGGCTCGCGCCAGCCGAACTGTTCGCCAGGCTCAAGGCGCGCATGCCCGACGG
CGAGGATCTCGTCGTGACCCATGGCGATGCCTGCTTGCCGAATATCATGGTGGAAAATGGCCGCTTTTCT
GGATTCATCGACTGTGGCCGGCTGGGTGTGGCGGACCGCTATCAGGACATAGCGTTGGCTACCCGTGATA
TTGCTGAAGAGCTTGGCGGCGAATGGGCTGACCGCTTCCTCGTGCTTTACGGTATCGCCGCTCCCGATTC
GCAGCGCATCGCCTTCTATCGCCTTCTTGACGAGTTCTTCTGAGCGGGACTCTGGGGTTCGAAATGACCG
ACCAAGCGACGCCCAACCTGCCATCACGAGATTTCGATTCCACCGCCGCCTTCTATGAAAGGTTGGGCTT
CGGAATCGTTTTCCGGGACGCCGGCTGGATGATCCTCCAGCGCGGGGATCTCATGCTGGAGTTCTTCGCC
CACCCCAACTTGTTTATTGCAGCTTATAATGGTTACAAATAAAGCAATAGCATCACAAATTTCACAAATA
AAGCATTTTTTTCACTGCATTCTAGTTGTGGTTTGTCCAAACTCATCAATGTATCTTATCATGTCTGTAT
ACCGTCGACCTCTAGCTAGAGCTTGGCGTAATCATGGTCATAGCTGTTTCCTGTGTGAAATTGTTATCCG
CTCACAATTCCACACAACATACGAGCCGGAAGCATAAAGTGTAAAGCCTGGGGTGCCTAATGAGTGAGCT
AACTCACATTAATTGCGTTGCGCTCACTGCCCGCTTTCCAGTCGGGAAACCTGTCGTGCCAGCTGCATTA
ATGAATCGGCCAACGCGCGGGGAGAGGCGGTTTGCGTATTGGGCGCTCTTCCGCTTCCTCGCTCACTGAC
TCGCTGCGCTCGGTCGTTCGGCTGCGGCGAGCGGTATCAGCTCACTCAAAGGCGGTAATACGGTTATCCA
CAGAATCAGGGGATAACGCAGGAAAGAACATGTGAGCAAAAGGCCAGCAAAAGGCCAGGAACCGTAAAAA
GGCCGCGTTGCTGGCGTTTTTCCATAGGCTCCGCCCCCCTGACGAGCATCACAAAAATCGACGCTCAAGT
CAGAGGTGGCGAAACCCGACAGGACTATAAAGATACCAGGCGTTTCCCCCTGGAAGCTCCCTCGTGCGCT
CTCCTGTTCCGACCCTGCCGCTTACCGGATACCTGTCCGCCTTTCTCCCTTCGGGAAGCGTGGCGCTTTC
TCATAGCTCACGCTGTAGGTATCTCAGTTCGGTGTAGGTCGTTCGCTCCAAGCTGGGCTGTGTGCACGAA
CCCCCCGTTCAGCCCGACCGCTGCGCCTTATCCGGTAACTATCGTCTTGAGTCCAACCCGGTAAGACACG
ACTTATCGCCACTGGCAGCAGCCACTGGTAACAGGATTAGCAGAGCGAGGTATGTAGGCGGTGCTACAGA
GTTCTTGAAGTGGTGGCCTAACTACGGCTACACTAGAAGAACAGTATTTGGTATCTGCGCTCTGCTGAAG
CCAGTTACCTTCGGAAAAAGAGTTGGTAGCTCTTGATCCGGCAAACAAACCACCGCTGGTAGCGGTGGTT
TTTTTGTTTGCAAGCAGCAGATTACGCGCAGAAAAAAAGGATCTCAAGAAGATCCTTTGATCTTTTCTAC
GGGGTCTGACGCTCAGTGGAACGAAAACTCACGTTAAGGGATTTTGGTCATGAGATTATCAAAAAGGATC
TTCACCTAGATCCTTTTAAATTAAAAATGAAGTTTTAAATCAATCTAAAGTATATATGAGTAAACTTGGT
CTGACAGTTACCAATGCTTAATCAGTGAGGCACCTATCTCAGCGATCTGTCTATTTCGTTCATCCATAGT
TGCCTGACTCCCCGTCGTGTAGATAACTACGATACGGGAGGGCTTACCATCTGGCCCCAGTGCTGCAATG
ATACCGCGAGACCCACGCTCACCGGCTCCAGATTTATCAGCAATAAACCAGCCAGCCGGAAGGGCCGAGC
GCAGAAGTGGTCCTGCAACTTTATCCGCCTCCATCCAGTCTATTAATTGTTGCCGGGAAGCTAGAGTAAG
TAGTTCGCCAGTTAATAGTTTGCGCAACGTTGTTGCCATTGCTACAGGCATCGTGGTGTCACGCTCGTCG
TTTGGTATGGCTTCATTCAGCTCCGGTTCCCAACGATCAAGGCGAGTTACATGATCCCCCATGTTGTGCA
AAAAAGCGGTTAGCTCCTTCGGTCCTCCGATCGTTGTCAGAAGTAAGTTGGCCGCAGTGTTATCACTCAT
GGTTATGGCAGCACTGCATAATTCTCTTACTGTCATGCCATCCGTAAGATGCTTTTCTGTGACTGGTGAG
TACTCAACCAAGTCATTCTGAGAATAGTGTATGCGGCGACCGAGTTGCTCTTGCCCGGCGTCAATACGGG
ATAATACCGCGCCACATAGCAGAACTTTAAAAGTGCTCATCATTGGAAAACGTTCTTCGGGGCGAAAACT
CTCAAGGATCTTACCGCTGTTGAGATCCAGTTCGATGTAACCCACTCGTGCACCCAACTGATCTTCAGCA
TCTTTTACTTTCACCAGCGTTTCTGGGTGAGCAAAAACAGGAAGGCAAAATGCCGCAAAAAAGGGAATAA
GGGCGACACGGAAATGTTGAATACTCATACTCTTCCTTTTTCAATATTATTGAAGCATTTATCAGGGTTA
TTGTCTCATGAGCGGATACATATTTGAATGTATTTAGAAAAATAAACAAATAGGGGTTCCGCGCACATTT
CCCCGAAAAGTGCCACCTGACGTC
